Addgene plasmid #241132: pDMJ2-SARS-CoV-2-Spike (XBB-9b)
Purpose: Expresses SARS-CoV-2 spike (XBB-9b) protein for creating pseudotyped virus
Depositing lab: Jeremy Luban. Depositing organization: University of Massachusetts, Worcester. Publication: Computationally designed proteins mimic antibody immune evasion in viral evolution. Youssef N, Gurev S, Ghantous F, Brock KP, Jaimes JA, Thadani NN, Dauphin A, Sherman AC, Yurkovetskiy L, Soto D, Estanboulieh R, Kotzen B, Notin P, Kollasch AW, Cohen AA, Dross SE, Erasmus J, Fuller DH, Bjorkman PJ, Lemieux JE, Luban J, Seaman MS, Marks DS. Immunity. 2025 May 6:S1074-7613(25)00178-5. doi: 10.1016/j.immuni.2025.04.015. PubMed 40345199.
Backbone
  Vector backbone: pDMJ2
  Vector type: Mammalian Expression
Growth in bacteria
  Bacterial resistance: Ampicillin, 100 μg/mL
  Growth temperature: 37°C
  Growth strain: DH5alpha
  Copy number: High Copy
Gene/Insert
  Gene/Insert name: Spike (XBB-9b)
  Species: SARS-CoV-2
  Mutation: T19I,L24del,P25del,P26del,A27S,V83A,G142D,Y144del,H146Q,K147N,S155R,Q183V,V213G,G339D,R346K,L368I,S371F,S373P,S375F,T376A,D405N,R408S,K417N,N440K,V445P,G446S,L452R,N460K,S477N,T478K,E484A,F486S,F490S,Q493R,Q498R,N501Y,Y505H,K529L,D614G,H655Y,N679K,P681H,N764K,D796Y,Q954H,N969K
  Entrez Gene: S (a.k.a. GU280_gp02, spike glycoprotein)
  Cloning method: Gene Synthesis
Terms and licenses: Academic/Nonprofit Terms; Industry Terms: Not Available to Industry
How to cite: pDMJ2-SARS-CoV-2-Spike (XBB-9b) was a gift from Jeremy Luban (Addgene plasmid # 241132 ; http://n2t.net/addgene:241132 ; RRID:Addgene_241132)
