[The description below was written by a language model from this plasmid's Addgene catalogue record and pLannotate feature annotations shown in this document.]
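Description:
pDMJ2-SARS-CoV-2-Spike (XBB-9b) is a 7,380 nt mammalian expression plasmid on the pDMJ2 backbone that produces a variant SARS-CoV-2 spike glycoprotein for pseudotyping viral particles. It is maintained in E. coli through a high-copy ColE1/pUC-type origin of replication and selected with ampicillin via a β-lactamase gene driven by its own bla promoter. A short fragment of the pBR322 basis-of-mobility region is also annotated in the bacterial portion of the backbone.

The expression cassette begins with the human cytomegalovirus immediate-early enhancer and promoter, followed by a fragment annotated as a truncated HTLV-1 5' LTR and a fragment of modified CMV intron A. Leader elements of this kind are commonly placed between promoter and coding sequence to improve transcript processing and expression. These lead into the spike open reading frame of about 3.75 kb, which is terminated by the bovine growth hormone polyadenylation signal. No epitope tag, reporter or mammalian selection marker is annotated, so the plasmid appears suited to transient expression.

The insert was made by gene synthesis and carries a large set of changes relative to the reference spike. These include N-terminal domain deletions and substitutions, many receptor-binding domain substitutions (among them K417N, L452R, N460K, E484A, F486S, Q493R and N501Y), D614G, changes near the furin cleavage site (N679K, P681H), and S2 substitutions. The associated publication concerns computationally designed proteins that mimic antibody immune evasion in viral evolution, which suggests that XBB-9b is a designed variant related to XBB, although the record does not say so directly. The stated use is supplying this spike as the envelope protein for pseudotyped virus. The record does not specify the packaging system or the downstream assays.
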