Features (pLannotate 1.2.2; 10 found; start..end, strand, type, name):
      1..3753    +  CDS            S: SPIKE_SARS2 - Experimental evidence at protein level: Swiss-Prot protein existence level 1. [Spike glycoprotein]: May down-regulate host tetherin (BST2) by lysosomal degradation, thereby counteracting its antiviral activity. From Severe acute respiratory syndrome coronavirus 2 (2019-nCoV) (SARS-CoV-2).
   3776..4000    +  polyA_signal   bGH poly(A) signal: bovine growth hormone polyadenylation signal
   4415..5003    -  rep_origin     ori: high-copy-number ColE1/pMB1/pBR322/pUC origin of replication
   5174..6034    -  CDS            AmpR: β-lactamase; bla; confers resistance to ampicillin, carbenicillin, and related antibiotics
   6035..6139    -  promoter       AmpR promoter: bla
   6179..6236    +  misc_feature   bom (fragment): basis of mobility region from pBR322
   6322..6701    +  enhancer       CMV enhancer: human cytomegalovirus immediate early enhancer
   6702..6905    +  promoter       CMV promoter: human cytomegalovirus (CMV) immediate early promoter
   6994..7221    +  LTR            5' LTR (truncated) (fragment): truncated 5' long terminal repeat (LTR) from human T-cell leukemia virus (HTLV) type 1
   7225..7335    +  intron         CMV intron (fragment): modified intron A from human cytomegalovirus
>Addgene plasmid #241132 | pDMJ2-SARS-CoV-2-Spike (XBB-9b) | addgene full sequence | sequence record 486359 | Addgene NGS Result
ATGTTCGTGTTTCTGGTTCTTCTTCCCCTGGTGTCTAGTCAGTGCGTCAACTTGATCACGCGAACACAGA
GCTACACCAATTCCTTTACACGAGGCGTCTACTATCCCGACAAGGTGTTCCGAAGCAGTGTTTTGCACTC
CACGCAGGACCTTTTCTTGCCCTTCTTCTCAAATGTGACTTGGTTTCATGCAATACACGTATCCGGGACT
AATGGCACTAAGAGATTCGACAATCCCGCCTTGCCTTTTAACGACGGCGTGTATTTTGCCAGTACAGAAA
AGAGCAATATTATCCGGGGATGGATCTTCGGCACGACTCTGGATAGTAAAACACAATCCCTGCTGATCGT
GAATAATGCGACAAACGTCGTCATAAAAGTCTGCGAGTTCCAGTTCTGCAACGACCCTTTCCTCGACGTG
TACCAGAACAACAATAAATCTTGGATGGAACGGGAGTTTCGCGTGTACTCCAGTGCAAATAACTGTACTT
TTGAGTACGTAAGCCAGCCTTTCCTGATGGACCTCGAAGGGAAAGTGGGGAACTTTAAGAACCTGCGCGA
ATTCGTGTTCAAGAACATCGACGGTTATTTTAAAATATACAGCAAGCACACCCCTATTAACCTGGGCAGA
GATTTGCCACAAGGTTTTAGCGCCCTGGAACCCCTCGTGGACCTTCCTATCGGCATCAACATCACGCGCT
TCCAAACTCTGCTCGCACTGCATCGGTCTTATCTGACCCCTGGAGATTCATCCTCAGGATGGACCGCGGG
TGCTGCTGCATATTATGTGGGATATCTGCAGCCTAGGACCTTCCTGCTCAAATACAACGAGAACGGCACC
ATCACTGACGCTGTTGATTGCGCGCTGGACCCATTGTCTGAAACCAAATGCACACTGAAAAGCTTCACAG
TCGAGAAGGGCATTTACCAGACGAGCAACTTCAGAGTTCAGCCCACAGAGAGCATCGTTCGCTTCCCCAA
CATTACCAATTTGTGCCCATTCGACGAGGTCTTTAACGCAACTAAGTTTGCCAGTGTTTACGCCTGGAAC
AGGAAACGGATATCCAATTGCGTGGCCGATTACAGCGTAATCTACAATTTCGCTCCCTTTTTCGCCTTTA
AATGCTACGGTGTCTCCCCTACGAAGCTGAATGATCTGTGCTTTACTAATGTCTATGCGGACAGCTTCGT
TATTAGAGGTAACGAGGTCAGCCAAATCGCCCCAGGGCAGACTGGAAACATAGCCGACTACAATTACAAA
CTGCCAGATGATTTCACCGGCTGCGTCATCGCCTGGAACTCCAATAAGCTCGATAGTAAACCCAGCGGCA
ATTACAACTATCGGTATAGGCTGTTTCGAAAGAGCAAGCTGAAACCTTTTGAGCGGGACATTTCAACAGA
GATCTACCAGGCCGGAAACAAGCCCTGCAACGGGGTCGCCGGGAGCAATTGTTACAGCCCGCTGCGGAGC
TATGGATTTCGGCCGACTTACGGCGTTGGCCACCAGCCATATCGGGTGGTGGTGCTGTCATTTGAGCTGC
TTCATGCGCCTGCTACAGTATGTGGGCCTAAACTGTCTACCAATCTGGTGAAAAATAAGTGCGTGAACTT
CAACTTCAATGGCCTCACCGGGACAGGCGTGTTGACAGAATCCAATAAGAAATTCCTGCCATTCCAGCAG
TTCGGCAGGGATATCGCAGACACGACCGATGCGGTGCGAGATCCCCAGACATTGGAGATTCTGGACATTA
CTCCTTGTTCTTTTGGAGGAGTGAGTGTTATTACTCCCGGCACAAATACCTCAAATCAAGTCGCTGTGCT
GTATCAAGGTGTAAACTGTACCGAGGTCCCCGTGGCTATTCACGCCGACCAGCTGACCCCAACATGGCGG
GTATACAGCACCGGTTCTAATGTATTCCAGACCAGAGCCGGCTGCCTCATTGGAGCCGAGTACGTGAACA
ACTCTTATGAATGTGATATACCGATTGGAGCAGGTATCTGCGCCTCTTATCAGACCCAGACAAAGAGCCA
CAGAAGGGCTAGGAGCGTGGCCTCCCAGTCCATAATCGCCTATACAATGTCACTGGGGGCTGAAAATTCA
GTGGCATACAGTAACAACTCTATCGCTATCCCCACAAATTTTACCATCTCTGTGACTACAGAGATCCTGC
CAGTGTCTATGACTAAAACCTCCGTGGACTGTACCATGTACATCTGTGGTGATAGCACCGAATGTTCCAA
CCTGCTCCTGCAGTACGGCAGCTTCTGCACACAGCTGAAGAGGGCACTGACAGGAATCGCCGTCGAACAG
GATAAGAACACTCAGGAGGTGTTTGCGCAGGTTAAGCAGATTTACAAGACGCCACCAATCAAGTACTTCG
GTGGGTTCAATTTCTCTCAAATTCTGCCTGATCCTTCTAAGCCATCTAAGCGGAGCTTTATAGAGGATTT
GCTCTTTAATAAGGTGACCCTCGCCGATGCTGGATTTATTAAGCAGTATGGCGACTGTTTGGGAGACATT
GCTGCTCGCGATCTGATATGTGCCCAGAAATTCAACGGGCTGACCGTACTCCCACCGCTGCTCACTGATG
AGATGATCGCACAATATACCAGCGCCCTGCTGGCCGGCACTATTACATCCGGCTGGACGTTCGGAGCAGG
AGCCGCACTGCAAATACCTTTTGCCATGCAGATGGCATATCGCTTCAATGGGATCGGGGTGACCCAGAAC
GTCCTGTACGAAAACCAGAAACTTATCGCTAACCAGTTCAATTCCGCCATTGGTAAAATCCAGGACAGCT
TGAGTTCCACAGCCAGCGCCCTCGGGAAATTGCAAGATGTAGTCAATCACAATGCACAAGCCCTGAATAC
TCTCGTCAAGCAACTGTCATCCAAGTTCGGTGCTATATCCTCCGTGCTGAATGATATCCTTAGTAGATTG
GATAAGGTGGAGGCAGAAGTCCAGATCGACCGGCTTATTACTGGAAGGCTGCAGAGTCTGCAGACGTACG
TCACGCAGCAGCTTATCAGAGCCGCCGAGATTAGAGCATCTGCGAATCTGGCTGCTACAAAGATGAGTGA
ATGCGTGCTCGGGCAATCAAAGCGGGTCGACTTTTGTGGGAAGGGGTACCACCTCATGAGCTTCCCCCAA
TCCGCCCCACATGGCGTTGTGTTCCTGCATGTTACTTACGTTCCCGCTCAAGAGAAGAACTTTACTACCG
CTCCGGCGATCTGCCACGACGGTAAGGCACACTTTCCACGCGAAGGCGTCTTTGTTAGCAATGGAACACA
CTGGTTTGTTACCCAGAGGAACTTTTATGAGCCCCAGATAATCACAACCGACAACACATTCGTATCTGGG
AACTGTGACGTAGTTATTGGGATCGTGAACAACACCGTGTACGATCCTCTCCAACCGGAACTTGACTCTT
TCAAGGAGGAACTGGATAAGTACTTTAAGAATCACACCTCACCCGATGTTGACCTCGGCGACATTTCAGG
AATTAATGCTAGCGTGGTGAACATCCAGAAAGAGATTGATAGACTTAACGAAGTGGCCAAGAACCTCAAC
GAATCACTTATTGACCTGCAGGAGCTGGGAAAATATGAGCAGTACATTAAATGGCCTTGGTACATTTGGC
TGGGCTTTATAGCAGGCCTGATCGCTATCGTCATGGTGACCATCATGCTTTGTTGTATGACTAGCTGCTG
CAGCTGCCTCAAGGGCTGTTGTAGCTGCGGCTCTTGCTGTAAATAATGATGAGGATCCAGATCTGCTGTG
CCTTCTAGTTGCCAGCCATCTGTTGTTTGCCCCTCCCCCGTGCCTTCCTTGACCCTGGAAGGTGCCACTC
CCACTGTCCTTTCCTAATAAAATGAGGAAATTGCATCGCATTGTCTGAGTAGGTGTCATTCTATTCTGGG
GGGTGGGGTGGGGCAGGACAGCAAGGGGGAGGATTGGGAAGACAATAGCAGGCATGCTGGGGATGCGGTG
GGCTCTATGGGTACCCAGGTGCTGAAGAATTGACCCGGTTCCTCCTGGGCCAGAAAGAAGCAGGCACATC
CCCTTCTCTGTGACACACCCTGTCCACGCCCCTGGTTCTTAGTTCCAGCCCCACTCATAGGACACTCATA
GCTCAGGAGGGCTCCGCCTTCAATCCCACCCGCTAAAGTACTTGGAGCGGTCTCTCCCTCCCTCATCAGC
CCACCAAACCAAACCTAGCCTCCAAGAGTGGGAAGAAATTAAAGCAAGATAGGCTATTAAGTGCAGAGGG
AGAGAAAATGCCTCCAACATGTGAGGAAGTAATGAGAGAAATCATAGAATTTTAAGGCCATGATTTAAGG
CCAATCGGAAAGAACATGTGAGCAAAAGGCCAGCAAAAGGCCAGGAACCGTAAAAAGGCCGCGTTGCTGG
CGTTTTTCCATAGGCTCCGCCCCCCTGACGAGCATCACAAAAATCGACGCTCAAGTCAGAGGTGGCGAAA
CCCGACAGGACTATAAAGATACCAGGCGTTTCCCCCTGGAAGCTCCCTCGTGCGCTCTCCTGTTCCGACC
CTGCCGCTTACCGGATACCTGTCCGCCTTTCTCCCTTCGGGAAGCGTGGCGCTTTCTCATAGCTCACGCT
GTAGGTATCTCAGTTCGGTGTAGGTCGTTCGCTCCAAGCTGGGCTGTGTGCACGAACCCCCCGTTCAGCC
CGACCGCTGCGCCTTATCCGGTAACTATCGTCTTGAGTCCAACCCGGTAAGACACGACTTATCGCCACTG
GCAGCAGCCACTGGTAACAGGATTAGCAGAGCGAGGTATGTAGGCGGTGCTACAGAGTTCTTGAAGTGGT
GGCCTAACTACGGCTACACTAGAAGAACAGTATTTGGTATCTGCGCTCTGCTGAAGCCAGTTACCTTCGG
AAAAAGAGTTGGTAGCTCTTGATCCGGCAAACAAACCACCGCTGGTAGCGGTGGTTTTTTTGTTTGCAAG
CAGCAGATTACGCGCAGAAAAAAAGGATCTCAAGAAGATCCTTTGATCTTTTCTACGGGGTCTGACGCTC
AGTGGAACGAAAACTCACGTTAAGGGATTTTGGTCATGAGATTATCAAAAAGGATCTTCACCTAGATCCT
TTTAAATTAAAAATGAAGTTTTAAATCAATCTAAAGTATATATGAGTAAACTTGGTCTGACAGTTACCAA
TGCTTAATCAGTGAGGCACCTATCTCAGCGATCTGTCTATTTCGTTCATCCATAGTTGCCTGACTCCCCG
TCGTGTAGATAACTACGATACGGGAGGGCTTACCATCTGGCCCCAGTGCTGCAATGATACCGCGAGACCC
ACGCTCACCGGCTCCAGATTTATCAGCAATAAACCAGCCAGCCGGAAGGGCCGAGCGCAGAAGTGGTCCT
GCAACTTTATCCGCCTCCATCCAGTCTATTAATTGTTGCCGGGAAGCTAGAGTAAGTAGTTCGCCAGTTA
ATAGTTTGCGCAACGTTGTTGCCATTGCTACAGGCATCGTGGTGTCACGCTCGTCGTTTGGTATGGCTTC
ATTCAGCTCCGGTTCCCAACGATCAAGGCGAGTTACATGATCCCCCATGTTGTGCAAAAAAGCGGTTAGC
TCCTTCGGTCCTCCGATCGTTGTCAGAAGTAAGTTGGCCGCAGTGTTATCACTCATGGTTATGGCAGCAC
TGCATAATTCTCTTACTGTCATGCCATCCGTAAGATGCTTTTCTGTGACTGGTGAGTACTCAACCAAGTC
ATTCTGAGAATAGTGTATGCGGCGACCGAGTTGCTCTTGCCCGGCGTCAATACGGGATAATACCGCGCCA
CATAGCAGAACTTTAAAAGTGCTCATCATTGGAAAACGTTCTTCGGGGCGAAAACTCTCAAGGATCTTAC
CGCTGTTGAGATCCAGTTCGATGTAACCCACTCGTGCACCCAACTGATCTTCAGCATCTTTTACTTTCAC
CAGCGTTTCTGGGTGAGCAAAAACAGGAAGGCAAAATGCCGCAAAAAAGGGAATAAGGGCGACACGGAAA
TGTTGAATACTCATACTCTTCCTTTTTCAATATTATTGAAGCATTTATCAGGGTTATTGTCTCATGAGCG
GATACATATTTGAATGTATTTAGAAAAATAAACAAATAGGGGTTCCGCGCACATTTCCCCGAAAAGTGCC
ACCTGACGTCCCAATGATTGCACCATATGCGGTGTGAAATACCGCACAGATGCGTAAGGAGAAAATACCG
CATCAGATTGGCTATTGGCCATTGCATACGTTGTATCCATATCATAATATGTACATTTATATTGGCTCAT
GTCCAACATTACCGCCATGTTGACATTGATTATTGACTAGTTATTAATAGTAATCAATTACGGGGTCATT
AGTTCATAGCCCATATATGGAGTTCCGCGTTACATAACTTACGGTAAATGGCCCGCCTGGCTGACCGCCC
AACGACCCCCGCCCATTGACGTCAATAATGACGTATGTTCCCATAGTAACGCCAATAGGGACTTTCCATT
GACGTCAATGGGTGGAGTATTTACGGTAAACTGCCCACTTGGCAGTACATCAAGTGTATCATATGCCAAG
TACGCCCCCTATTGACGTCAATGACGGTAAATGGCCCGCCTGGCATTATGCCCAGTACATGACCTTATGG
GACTTTCCTACTTGGCAGTACATCTACGTATTAGTCATCGCTATTACCATGGTGATGCGGTTTTGGCAGT
ACATCAATGGGCGTGGATAGCGGTTTGACTCACGGGGATTTCCAAGTCTCCACCCCATTGACGTCAATGG
GAGTTTGTTTTGGCACCAAAATCAACGGGACTTTCCAAAATGTCGTAACAACTCCGCCCCATTGACGCAA
ATGGGCGGTAGGCGTGTACGGTGGGAGGTCTATATAAGCAGAGCTCGTTTAGTGAACCGTCAGATCGCCT
GGAGACGCCATCCACGCTGTTTTGACCTCCATAGAAGACACCGGGACCGATCCAGCCTCCATCGGCTCGC
ATCTCTCCTTCACGCGCCCGCCGCCCTACCTGAGGCCGCCATCCACGCCGGTTGAGTCGCGTTCTGCCGC
CTCCCGCCTGTGGTGCCTCCTGAACTGCGTCCGCCGTCTAGGTAAGTTTAAAGCTCAGGTCGAGACCGGG
CCTTTGTCCGGCGCTCCCTTGGAGCCTACCTAGACTCAGCCGGCTCTCCACGCTTTGCCTGACCCTGCTT
GCTCAACTCTAGTTAACGGTGGAGGGCAGTGTAGTCTGAGCAGTACTCGTTGCTGCCGCGCGCGCCACCA
GACATAATAGCTGACAGACTAACAGACTGTTCCTTTCCATGGGTCTTTTCTGCAGTCACCGTCGTCGACA
CGTGTGATCAGATATCGCGGCCGCTCTAGA
